>Addgene plasmid #196510 | plentiCMV-sp-HPV-TM(ICAM) | addgene full sequence | sequence record 386249 | Addgene NGS Result
TTGAGATCCTTTTTTTCTGCGCGTAATCTGCTGCTTGCAAACAAAAAAACCACCGCTACCAGCGGTGGTT
TGTTTGCCGGATCAAGAGCTACCAACTCTTTTTCCGAAGGTAACTGGCTTCAGCAGAGCGCAGATACCAA
ATACTGTTCTTCTAGTGTAGCCGTAGTTAGGCCACCACTTCAAGAACTCTGTAGCACCGCCTACATACCT
CGCTCTGCTAATCCTGTTACCAGTGGCTGCTGCCAGTGGCGATAAGTCGTGTCTTACCGGGTTGGACTCA
AGACGATAGTTACCGGATAAGGCGCAGCGGTCGGGCTGAACGGGGGGTTCGTGCACACAGCCCAGCTTGG
AGCGAACGACCTACACCGAACTGAGATACCTACAGCGTGAGCTATGAGAAAGCGCCACGCTTCCCGAAGG
GAGAAAGGCGGACAGGTATCCGGTAAGCGGCAGGGTCGGAACAGGAGAGCGCACGAGGGAGCTTCCAGGG
GGAAACGCCTGGTATCTTTATAGTCCTGTCGGGTTTCGCCACCTCTGACTTGAGCGTCGATTTTTGTGAT
GCTCGTCAGGGGGGCGGAGCCTATGGAAAAACGCCAGCAACGCGGCCTTTTTACGGTTCCTGGCCTTTTG
CTGGCCTTTTGCTCACATGTTCTTTCCTGCGTTATCCCCTGATTCTGTGGATAACCGTATTACCGCCTTT
GAGTGAGCTGATACCGCTCGCCGCAGCCGAACGACCGAGCGCAGCGAGTCAGTGAGCGAGGAAGCGGAAG
AGCGCCCAATACGCAAACCGCCTCTCCCCGCGCGTTGGCCGATTCATTAATGCAGCTGGCACGACAGGTT
TCCCGACTGGAAAGCGGGCAGTGAGCGCAACGCAATTAATGTGAGTTAGCTCACTCATTAGGCACCCCAG
GCTTTACACTTTATGCTTCCGGCTCGTATGTTGTGTGGAATTGTGAGCGGATAACAATTTCACACAGGAA
ACAGCTATGACCATGATTACGCCAAGCGCGCAATTAACCCTCACTAAAGGGAACAAAAGCTGGAGCTGCA
AGCTTAATGTAGTCTTATGCAATACTCTTGTAGTCTTGCAACATGGTAACGATGAGTTAGCAACATGCCT
TACAAGGAGAGAAAAAGCACCGTGCATGCCGATTGGTGGAAGTAAGGTGGTACGATCGTGCCTTATTAGG
AAGGCAACAGACGGGTCTGACATGGATTGGACGAACCACTGAATTGCCGCATTGCAGAGATATTGTATTT
AAGTGCCTAGCTCGATACATAAACGGGTCTCTCTGGTTAGACCAGATCTGAGCCTGGGAGCTCTCTGGCT
AACTAGGGAACCCACTGCTTAAGCCTCAATAAAGCTTGCCTTGAGTGCTTCAAGTAGTGTGTGCCCGTCT
GTTGTGTGACTCTGGTAACTAGAGATCCCTCAGACCCTTTTAGTCAGTGTGGAAAATCTCTAGCAGTGGC
GCCCGAACAGGGACTTGAAAGCGAAAGGGAAACCAGAGGAGCTCTCTCGACGCAGGACTCGGCTTGCTGA
AGCGCGCACGGCAAGAGGCGAGGGGCGGCGACTGGTGAGTACGCCAAAAATTTTGACTAGCGGAGGCTAG
AAGGAGAGAGATGGGTGCGAGAGCGTCAGTATTAAGCGGGGGAGAATTAGATCGCGATGGGAAAAAATTC
GGTTAAGGCCAGGGGGAAAGAAAAAATATAAATTAAAACATATAGTATGGGCAAGCAGGGAGCTAGAACG
ATTCGCAGTTAATCCTGGCCTGTTAGAAACATCAGAAGGCTGTAGACAAATACTGGGACAGCTACAACCA
TCCCTTCAGACAGGATCAGAAGAACTTAGATCATTATATAATACAGTAGCAACCCTCTATTGTGTGCATC
AAAGGATAGAGATAAAAGACACCAAGGAAGCTTTAGACAAGATAGAGGAAGAGCAAAACAAAAGTAAGAC
CACCGCACAGCAAGCGGCCGCTGATCTTCAGACCTGGAGGAGGAGATATGAGGGACAATTGGAGAAGTGA
ATTATATAAATATAAAGTAGTAAAAATTGAACCATTAGGAGTAGCACCCACCAAGGCAAAGAGAAGAGTG
GTGCAGAGAGAAAAAAGAGCAGTGGGAATAGGAGCTTTGTTCCTTGGGTTCTTGGGAGCAGCAGGAAGCA
CTATGGGCGCAGCGTCAATGACGCTGACGGTACAGGCCAGACAATTATTGTCTGGTATAGTGCAGCAGCA
GAACAATTTGCTGAGGGCTATTGAGGCGCAACAGCATCTGTTGCAACTCACAGTCTGGGGCATCAAGCAG
CTCCAGGCAAGAATCCTGGCTGTGGAAAGATACCTAAAGGATCAACAGCTCCTGGGGATTTGGGGTTGCT
CTGGAAAACTCATTTGCACCACTGCTGTGCCTTGGAATGCTAGTTGGAGTAATAAATCTCTGGAACAGAT
TTGGAATCACACGACCTGGATGGAGTGGGACAGAGAAATTAACAATTACACAAGCTTAATACACTCCTTA
ATTGAAGAATCGCAAAACCAGCAAGAAAAGAATGAACAAGAATTATTGGAATTAGATAAATGGGCAAGTT
TGTGGAATTGGTTTAACATAACAAATTGGCTGTGGTATATAAAATTATTCATAATGATAGTAGGAGGCTT
GGTAGGTTTAAGAATAGTTTTTGCTGTACTTTCTATAGTGAATAGAGTTAGGCAGGGATATTCACCATTA
TCGTTTCAGACCCACCTCCCAACCCCGAGGGGACCCGACAGGCCCGAAGGAATAGAAGAAGAAGGTGGAG
AGAGAGACAGAGACAGATCCATTCGATTAGTGAACGGATCTCGACGGTATCGGTTAACTTTTAAAAGAAA
AGGGGGGATTGGGGGGTACAGTGCAGGGGAAAGAATAGTAGACATAATAGCAACAGACATACAAACTAAA
GAATTACAAAAACAAATTACAAAATTCAAAATTTTATCGATAAGCTTGGGAGTTCCGCGTTACATAACTT
ACGGTAAATGGCCCGCCTGGCTGACCGCCCAACGACCCCCGCCCATTGACGTCAATAATGACGTATGTTC
CCATAGTAACGCCAATAGGGACTTTCCATTGACGTCAATGGGTGGAGTATTTACGGTAAACTGCCCACTT
GGCAGTACATCAAGTGTATCATATGCCAAGTACGCCCCCTATTGACGTCAATGACGGTAAATGGCCCGCC
TGGCATTATGCCCAGTACATGACCTTATGGGACTTTCCTACTTGGCAGTACATCTACGTATTAGTCATCG
CTATTACCATGGTGATGCGGTTTTGGCAGTACATCAATGGGCGTGGATAGCGGTTTGACTCACGGGGATT
TCCAAGTCTCCACCCCATTGACGTCAATGGGAGTTTGTTTTGGCACCAAAATCAACGGGACTTTCCAAAA
TGTCGTAACAACTCCGCCCCATTGACGCAAATGGGCGGTAGGCGTGTACGGTGGGAGGTCTATATAAGCA
GAGCTCGTTTAGTGAACCGTCAGATCGCCTGGAGTGTACAGCCACCATGGAGACTGATACCCTGCTTTTG
TGGGTGTTGCTGCTTTGGGTTCCTGGTAGTACAGGGGGATCCAGGGCCAGCGCCACCCAGCTCTACAAGA
CCTGCAAGCAGGCCGGCACCTGCCCCCCCGACATCATCCCCAAGGTGGAGGGCAAGACCATCGCCGACCA
GATCCTGGGAGGCAGCGGAGGATCTAGAGCAAGTGCTAAGCCTACTACAACCCCAGCTCCCAGACCCCCT
ACTCCAGCCCCAACTATCGCTAGTCAGCCTCTGTCTCTTAGACCTGAAGCTGCTAGACCTGCTGCTGGAG
GAGCTGTTCATACAAGAGGACTGGATTTTGCTAAGGCAGGTACCGATTACAAGGATGACGATGACAAGGC
ATCACCTCGGTACGAGATAGTAATAATAACCGTCGTAGCGGCAGCAGTAATCATGGGGACAGCGGGACTT
AGTACATACCTGTATAACCGGCAGCGAAAAATTAAAAAATATAGATTGCAACAAGCCCAAAAAGGGACCC
CAATGAAACCCAATACTCAAGCCACGCCTCCATGAACGCGTTAAGTCGACAATCAACCTCTGGATTACAA
AATTTGTGAAAGATTGACTGGTATTCTTAACTATGTTGCTCCTTTTACGCTATGTGGATACGCTGCTTTA
ATGCCTTTGTATCATGCTATTGCTTCCCGTATGGCTTTCATTTTCTCCTCCTTGTATAAATCCTGGTTGC
TGTCTCTTTATGAGGAGTTGTGGCCCGTTGTCAGGCAACGTGGCGTGGTGTGCACTGTGTTTGCTGACGC
AACCCCCACTGGTTGGGGCATTGCCACCACCTGTCAGCTCCTTTCCGGGACTTTCGCTTTCCCCCTCCCT
ATTGCCACGGCGGAACTCATCGCCGCCTGCCTTGCCCGCTGCTGGACAGGGGCTCGGCTGTTGGGCACTG
ACAATTCCGTGGTGTTGTCGGGGAAATCATCGTCCTTTCCTTGGCTGCTCGCCTGTGTTGCCACCTGGAT
TCTGCGCGGGACGTCCTTCTGCTACGTCCCTTCGGCCCTCAATCCAGCGGACCTTCCTTCCCGCGGCCTG
CTGCCGGCTCTGCGGCCTCTTCCGCGTCTTCGCCTTCGCCCTCAGACGAGTCGGATCTCCCTTTGGGCCG
CCTCCCCGCGTCGACTTTAAGACCAATGACTTACAAGGCAGCTGTAGATCTTAGCCACTTTTTAAAAGAA
AAGGGGGGACTGGAAGGGCTAATTCACTCCCAACGAAGACAAGATCTGCTTTTTGCTTGTACTGGGTCTC
TCTGGTTAGACCAGATCTGAGCCTGGGAGCTCTCTGGCTAACTAGGGAACCCACTGCTTAAGCCTCAATA
AAGCTTGCCTTGAGTGCTTCAAGTAGTGTGTGCCCGTCTGTTGTGTGACTCTGGTAACTAGAGATCCCTC
AGACCCTTTTAGTCAGTGTGGAAAATCTCTAGCAGTACGTATAGTAGTTCATGTCATCTTATTATTCAGT
ATTTATAACTTGCAAAGAAATGAATATCAGAGAGTGAGAGGAACTTGTTTATTGCAGCTTATAATGGTTA
CAAATAAAGCAATAGCATCACAAATTTCACAAATAAAGCATTTTTTTCACTGCATTCTAGTTGTGGTTTG
TCCAAACTCATCAATGTATCTTATCATGTCTGGCTCTAGCTATCCCGCCCCTAACTCCGCCCATCCCGCC
CCTAACTCCGCCCAGTTCCGCCCATTCTCCGCCCCATGGCTGACTAATTTTTTTTATTTATGCAGAGGCC
GAGGCCGCCTCGGCCTCTGAGCTATTCCAGAAGTAGTGAGGAGGCTTTTTTGGAGGCCTAGGGACGTACC
CAATTCGCCCTATAGTGAGTCGTATTACGCGCGCTCACTGGCCGTCGTTTTACAACGTCGTGACTGGGAA
AACCCTGGCGTTACCCAACTTAATCGCCTTGCAGCACATCCCCCTTTCGCCAGCTGGCGTAATAGCGAAG
AGGCCCGCACCGATCGCCCTTCCCAACAGTTGCGCAGCCTGAATGGCGAATGGG
[124 nt withheld, positions 5585-5708]
C
[91 nt withheld, positions 5710-5800]
A
[49 nt withheld, positions 5802-5850]
CCTTTGACGTTGGAGTCCACGTTCTTT
[37 nt withheld, positions 5878-5914]
ACCCTATCTCGGTCTATTCTTTTGATTTATAAGGGATTTTGCCGATTTCGGCCTATTGGTTAAAAAATGA
GCTGATTTAACAAAAATTTAACGCGAATTTTAACAAAATATTAACGCTTACAATTTAGGTGGCACTTTTC
GGGGAAATGTGCGCGGAACCCCTATTTGTTTATTTTTCTAAATACATTCAAATATGTATCCGCTCATGAG
ACAATAACCCTGATAAATGCTTCAATAATATTGAAAAAGGAAGAGTATGAGTATTCAACATTTCCGTGTC
GCCCTTATTCCCTTTTTTGCGGCATTTTGCCTTCCTGTTTTTGCTCACCCAGAAACGCTGGTGAAAGTAA
AAGATGCTGAAGATCAGTTGGGTGCACGAGTGGGTTACATCGAACTGGATCTCAACAGCGGTAAGATCCT
TGAGAGTTTTCGCCCCGAAGAACGTTTTCCAATGATGAGCACTTTTAAAGTTCTGCTATGTGGCGCGGTA
TTATCCCGTATTGACGCCGGGCAAGAGCAACTCGGTCGCCGCATACACTATTCTCAGAATGACTTGGTTG
AGTACTCACCAGTCACAGAAAAGCATCTTACGGATGGCATGACAGTAAGAGAATTATGCAGTGCTGCCAT
AACCATGAGTGATAACACTGCGGCCAACTTACTTCTGACAACGATCGGAGGACCGAAGGAGCTAACCGCT
TTTTTGCACAACATGGGGGATCATGTAACTCGCCTTGATCGTTGGGAACCGGAGCTGAATGAAGCCATAC
CAAACGACGAGCGTGACACCACGATGCCTGTAGCAATGGCAACAACGTTGCGCAAACTATTAACTGGCGA
ACTACTTACTCTAGCTTCCCGGCAACAATTAATAGACTGGATGGAGGCGGATAAAGTTGCAGGACCACTT
CTGCGCTCGGCCCTTCCGGCTGGCTGGTTTATTGCTGATAAATCTGGAGCCGGTGAGCGTGGGTCTCGCG
GTATCATTGCAGCACTGGGGCCAGATGGTAAGCCCTCCCGTATCGTAGTTATCTACACGACGGGGAGTCA
GGCAACTATGGATGAACGAAATAGACAGATCGCTGAGATAGGTGCCTCACTGATTAAGCATTGGTAACTG
TCAGACCAAGTTTACTCATATATACTTTAGATTGATTTAAAACTTCATTTTTAATTTAAAAGGATCTAGG
TGAAGATCCTTTTTGATAATCTCATGACCAAAATCCCTTAACGTGAGTTTTCGTTCCACTGAGCGTCAGA
CCCCGTAGAAAAGATCAAAGGATCTTC
Features (pLannotate 1.2.2; 30 found; start..end, strand, type, name):
      1..589     +  rep_origin     ori: high-copy-number ColE1/pMB1/pBR322/pUC origin of replication
    772..864     +  CDS            lacI (fragment): lac repressor; lacI; The lac repressor binds to the lac operator to inhibit transcription in E. coli. This inhibition can be relieved by adding lactose or isopropyl-β-D-thiogalactopyranoside (IPTG).
    877..898     +  protein_bind   CAP binding site: CAP binding activates transcription in the presence of cAMP. E. coli catabolite activator protein
    913..943     +  promoter       lac promoter: promoter for the E. coli lac operon
    951..967     +  protein_bind   lac operator: The lac repressor binds to the lac operator to inhibit transcription in E. coli. This inhibition can be relieved by adding lactose or isopropyl-β-D-thiogalactopyranoside (IPTG). lac repressor encoded by lacI
   1012..1030    +  promoter       T3 promoter: promoter for bacteriophage T3 RNA polymerase
   1058..1284    +  promoter       RSV promoter: Rous sarcoma virus enhancer/promoter
   1285..1465    +  LTR            5' LTR (truncated): truncated 5' long terminal repeat (LTR) from HIV-1
   1512..1637    +  misc_feature   HIV-1 Ψ: packaging signal of human immunodeficiency virus type 1
   1621..1984    +  CDS            HIV-1 gag (fragment): gag protein from human immunodeficiency virus 1; gag
   2130..2363    +  misc_feature   RRE: The Rev response element (RRE) of HIV-1 allows for Rev-dependent mRNA export from the nucleus to the cytoplasm.
   2740..2840    +  CDS            Rev (fragment): human immunodeficiency virus 1 (HIV-1) Rev protein; rev; enhances nuclear export of unspliced and incompletely spliced viral mRNAs
   2859..2975    +  misc_feature   cPPT/CTS: central polypurine tract and central termination sequence of HIV-1
   2998..3301    +  enhancer       CMV enhancer: human cytomegalovirus immediate early enhancer
   3302..3505    +  promoter       CMV promoter: human cytomegalovirus (CMV) immediate early promoter
   3547..3606    +  CDS            KV3A9_MOUSE (fragment): Experimental evidence at protein level: Swiss-Prot protein existence level 1. From Mus musculus (Mouse).
   3613..3759    +  CDS            L2 (fragment): VL2_PAPVE - Protein inferred from homology: Swiss-Prot protein existence level 3. Minor protein of the capsid that localizes along the inner surface of the virion, within the central cavities beneath the L1 pentamers. Plays a role in capsid stabilization through interaction with the major capsid protein L1. Once the virion enters the host cell, L2 escorts the genomic DNA into the nucleus by promoting escape from the endosomal compartments and traffic through the host Golgi network. Mechanistically, the C-terminus of L2 possesses a cell-penetrating peptide that protudes from the host endosome,
   3745..3882    +  CDS            CD8A (fragment): CD8A_HUMAN - Also known as MAL. Experimental evidence at protein level: Swiss-Prot protein existence level 1. Integral membrane glycoprotein that plays an essential role in the immune response and serves multiple functions in responses against both external and internal offenses. In T-cells, functions primarily as a coreceptor for MHC class I molecule:peptide complex. The antigens presented by class I peptides are derived from cytosolic proteins while class II derived from extracellular proteins. Interacts simultaneously with the T-cell receptor (TCR) and the MHC class I proteins presented by
   3895..3918    +  CDS            FLAG: FLAG® epitope tag, followed by an enterokinase cleavage site
   3922..4092    +  CDS            ICAM1 (fragment): ICAM1_HUMAN - Experimental evidence at protein level: Swiss-Prot protein existence level 1. (Microbial infection) Upon Kaposi's sarcoma-associated herpesvirus/HHV-8 infection, is degraded by viral E3 ubiquitin ligase MIR2, presumably to prevent lysis of infected cells by cytotoxic T- lymphocytes and NK cell. From Homo sapiens (Human).
   4111..4699    +  misc_feature   WPRE: woodchuck hepatitis virus posttranscriptional regulatory element
   4750..4769    +  misc_feature   cPPT/CTS (fragment): central polypurine tract and central termination sequence of HIV-1
   4771..5004    +  LTR            3' LTR (ΔU3): self-inactivating 3' long terminal repeat (LTR) from HIV-1
   5082..5203    +  polyA_signal   SV40 poly(A) signal: SV40 polyadenylation signal
   5243..5378    +  rep_origin     SV40 ori: SV40 origin of replication
   5399..5417    -  promoter       T7 promoter: promoter for bacteriophage T7 RNA polymerase
   5425..5580    +  CDS            lacZα (fragment): LacZα fragment of β-galactosidase; lacZ fragment
   5585..6013    +  rep_origin     f1 ori (sequence partly withheld): f1 bacteriophage origin of replication; arrow indicates direction of (+) strand synthesis
   6066..6170    +  promoter       AmpR promoter: bla
   6171..7031    +  CDS            AmpR: β-lactamase; bla; confers resistance to ampicillin, carbenicillin, and related antibiotics
