[The description below was written by a language model from this plasmid's Addgene catalogue record and pLannotate feature annotations shown in this document.]
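Description:
plentiCMV-sp-HPV-TM(ICAM) is a roughly 7.2 kb third-generation-style, self-inactivating lentiviral transfer plasmid built on the pLentiCMV-WPRE backbone for expression in mammalian cells. In bacteria it is maintained through a high-copy ColE1/pUC-type origin and selected with ampicillin via the β-lactamase gene; an f1 origin, an SV40 origin and lac/T3/T7 remnants from the parental cloning vector are also present. No mammalian selectable marker is recorded. The viral portion consists of an RSV promoter driving a truncated HIV-1 5' LTR, so genomic RNA is produced without Tat, followed by the Ψ packaging signal with a gag fragment, the Rev response element for nuclear export of the unspliced genome, and the cPPT/CTS. It ends in a ΔU3 3' LTR, which inactivates LTR promoter activity after integration, and an SV40 polyadenylation signal.

Between these elements, the CMV enhancer/promoter drives a synthetic membrane-displayed antigen. The open reading frame begins with a short segment matching a mouse immunoglobulin kappa chain, consistent with the "sp" secretion signal in the name, followed by a papillomavirus L2 minor capsid fragment as the HPV epitope, a human CD8α stalk linker, a FLAG epitope, and a human ICAM1 fragment that supplies the transmembrane domain. The catalogue entry lists a C-terminal 3xFLAG tag, whereas the annotation detects a single FLAG feature lying between the CD8α and ICAM1 segments. A WPRE downstream of the coding sequence enhances transcript stability and expression. The stated purpose is to present the HPV epitope on the membrane via the ICAM anchor. The associated publication concerns engineered cell entry linking receptor biology with single-cell genomics, but the record does not detail how this particular construct was used.
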