Addgene plasmid #196510: plentiCMV-sp-HPV-TM(ICAM)
Purpose: Express HPV antigen epitope with ICAM transmembrane domain
Depositing lab: Howard Chang. Depositing organization: Stanford University. Publication: Engineered cell entry links receptor biology with single-cell genomics. Yu B, Shi Q, Belk JA, Yost KE, Parker KR, Li R, Liu BB, Huang H, Lingwood D, Greenleaf WJ, Davis MM, Satpathy AT, Chang HY. Cell. 2022 Dec 22;185(26):4904-4920.e22. doi: 10.1016/j.cell.2022.11.016. Epub 2022 Dec 13. PubMed 36516854.
Backbone
  Vector backbone: pLentiCMV-WPRE
  Backbone size w/o insert (bp): 6647
  Total vector size (bp): 7200
  Vector type: Mammalian Expression, Lentiviral
  Selectable markers: NA
Growth in bacteria
  Bacterial resistance: Ampicillin, 100 μg/mL
  Growth temperature: 30°C
  Growth strain: NEB Stable
  Copy number: High Copy
Gene/Insert
  Gene/Insert name: a HPV epitope with CD8a stalk linker and ICAM TM domain
  Species: Synthetic
  Promoter: CMV
  Tag / fusion protein: 3xflag tag (C terminal on insert)
  Cloning method: Gibson Cloning
  Sequencing primers: 5′ GTAGGCGTGTACGGTGGGAG; 3′ AAGCAGCGTATCCACATAGCG
Terms and licenses: Academic/Nonprofit Terms; Industry Terms: Not Available to Industry
How to cite: plentiCMV-sp-HPV-TM(ICAM) was a gift from Howard Chang (Addgene plasmid # 196510 ; http://n2t.net/addgene:196510 ; RRID:Addgene_196510)
